>Addgene plasmid #74172 | p323-L10A-PATagRFP | addgene full sequence | sequence record 478988 | Addgene Long Read Sequencing Result
TAGGTGGCACTTTTCGGGGAAATGTGCGCGGAACCCCTATTTGTTTATTTTTCTAAATACATTCAAATAT
GTATCCGCTCATGAGACAATAACCCTGATAAATGCTTCAATAATATTGAAAAAGGAAGAGTATGAGTATT
CAACATTTCCGTGTCGCCCTTATTCCCTTTTTTGCGGCATTTTGCCTTCCTGTTTTTGCTCACCCAGAAA
CGCTGGTGAAAGTAAAAGATGCTGAAGATCAGTTGGGTGCACGAGTGGGTTACATCGAACTGGATCTCAA
CAGCGGTAAGATCCTTGAGAGTTTTCGCCCCGAAGAACGTTTTCCAATGATGAGCACTTTTAAAGTTCTG
CTATGTGGCGCGGTATTATCCCGTATTGACGCCGGGCAAGAGCAACTCGGTCGCCGCATACACTATTCTC
AGAATGACTTGGTTGAGTACTCACCAGTCACAGAAAAGCATCTTACGGATGGCATGACAGTAAGAGAATT
ATGCAGTGCTGCCATAACCATGAGTGATAACACTGCGGCCAACTTACTTCTGACAACGATCGGAGGACCG
AAGGAGCTAACCGCTTTTTTGCACAACATGGGGGATCATGTAACTCGCCTTGATCGTTGGGAACCGGAGC
TGAATGAAGCCATACCAAACGACGAGCGTGACACCACGATGCCTGTAGCAATGGCAACAACGTTGCGCAA
ACTATTAACTGGCGAACTACTTACTCTAGCTTCCCGGCAACAATTAATAGACTGGATGGAGGCGGATAAA
GTTGCAGGACCACTTCTGCGCTCGGCCCTTCCGGCTGGCTGGTTTATTGCTGATAAATCTGGAGCCGGTG
AGCGTGGGTCTCGCGGTATCATTGCAGCACTGGGGCCAGATGGTAAGCCCTCCCGTATCGTAGTTATCTA
CACGACGGGGAGTCAGGCAACTATGGATGAACGAAATAGACAGATCGCTGAGATAGGTGCCTCACTGATT
AAGCATTGGTAACTGTCAGACCAAGTTTACTCATATATACTTTAGATTGATTTAAAACTTCATTTTTAAT
TTAAAAGGATCTAGGTGAAGATCCTTTTTGATAATCTCATGACCAAAATCCCTTAACGTGAGTTTTCGTT
CCACTGAGCGTCAGACCCCGTAGAAAAGATCAAAGGATCTTCTTGAGATCCTTTTTTTCTGCGCGTAATC
TGCTGCTTGCAAACAAAAAAACCACCGCTACCAGCGGTGGTTTGTTTGCCGGATCAAGAGCTACCAACTC
TTTTTCCGAAGGTAACTGGCTTCAGCAGAGCGCAGATACCAAATACTGTTCTTCTAGTGTAGCCGTAGTT
AGGCCACCACTTCAAGAACTCTGTAGCACCGCCTACATACCTCGCTCTGCTAATCCTGTTACCAGTGGCT
GCTGCCAGTGGCGATAAGTCGTGTCTTACCGGGTTGGACTCAAGACGATAGTTACCGGATAAGGCGCAGC
GGTCGGGCTGAACGGGGGGTTCGTGCACACAGCCCAGCTTGGAGCGAACGACCTACACCGAACTGAGATA
CCTACAGCGTGAGCTATGAGAAAGCGCCACGCTTCCCGAAGGGAGAAAGGCGGACAGGTATCCGGTAAGC
GGCAGGGTCGGAACAGGAGAGCGCACGAGGGAGCTTCCAGGGGGAAACGCCTGGTATCTTTATAGTCCTG
TCGGGTTTCGCCACCTCTGACTTGAGCGTCGATTTTTGTGATGCTCGTCAGGGGGGCGGAGCCTATGGAA
AAACGCCAGCAACGCGGCCTTTTTACGGTTCCTGGCCTTTTGCTGGCCTTTTGCTCACATGTTCTTTCCT
GCGTTATCCCCTGATTCTGTGGATAACCGTATTACCGCCTTTGAGTGAGCTGATACCGCTCGCCGCAGCC
GAACGACCGAGCGCAGCGAGTCAGTGAGCGAGGAAGCGGAAGAGCGCCCAATACGCAAACCGCCTCTCCC
CGCGCGTTGGCCGATTCATTAATGCAGCTGGCACGACAGGTTTCCCGACTGGAAAGCGGGCAGTGAGCGC
AACGCAATTAATGTGAGTTAGCTCACTCATTAGGCACCCCAGGCTTTACACTTTATGCTTCCGGCTCGTA
TGTTGTGTGGAATTGTGAGCGGATAACAATTTCACACAGGAAACAGCTATGACCATGATTACGCCAAGCG
CGCAATTAACCCTCACTAAAGGGAACAAAAGCTGGAGCTGCAAGCTTGGCCATTGCATACGTTGTATCCA
TATCATAATATGTACATTTATATTGGCTCATGTCCAACATTACCGCCATGTTGACATTGATTATTGACTA
GTTATTAATAGTAATCAATTACGGGGTCATTAGTTCATAGCCCATATATGGAGTTCCGCGTTACATAACT
TACGGTAAATGGCCCGCCTGGCTGACCGCCCAACGACCCCCGCCCATTGACGTCAATAATGACGTATGTT
CCCATAGTAACGCCAATAGGGACTTTCCATTGACGTCAATGGGTGGAGTATTTACGGTAAACTGCCCACT
TGGCAGTACATCAAGTGTATCATATGCCAAGTACGCCCCCTATTGACGTCAATGACGGTAAATGGCCCGC
CTGGCATTATGCCCAGTACATGACCTTATGGGACTTTCCTACTTGGCAGTACATCTACGTATTAGTCATC
GCTATTACCATGGTGATGCGGTTTTGGCAGTACATCAATGGGCGTGGATAGCGGTTTGACTCACGGGGAT
TTCCAAGTCTCCACCCCATTGACGTCAATGGGAGTTTGTTTTGGCACCAAAATCAACGGGACTTTCCAAA
ATGTCGTAACAACTCCGCCCCATTGACGCAAATGGGCGGTAGGCGTGTACGGTGGGAGGTCTATATAAGC
AGAGCTCGTTTAGTGAACCGGGGTCTCTCTGGTTAGACCAGATCTGAGCCTGGGAGCTCTCTGGCTAACT
AGGGAACCCACTGCTTAAGCCTCAATAAAGCTTGCCTTGAGTGCTTCAAGTAGTGTGTGCCCGTCTGTTG
TGTGACTCTGGTAACTAGAGATCCCTCAGACCCTTTTAGTCAGTGTGGAAAATCTCTAGCAGTGGCGCCC
GAACAGGGACTTGAAAGCGAAAGGGAAACCAGAGGAGCTCTCTCGACGCAGGACTCGGCTTGCTGAAGCG
CGCACGGCAAGAGGCGAGGGGCGGCGACTGGTGAGTACGCCAAAAATTTTGACTAGCGGAGGCTAGAAGG
AGAGAGATGGGTGCGAGAGCGTCAGTATTAAGCGGGGGAGAATTAGATCGCGATGGGAAAAAATTCGGTT
AAGGCCAGGGGGAAAGAAAAAATATAAATTAAAACATATAGTATGGGCAAGCAGGGAGCTAGAACGATTC
GCAGTTAATCCTGGCCTGTTAGAAACATCAGAAGGCTGTAGACAAATACTGGGACAGCTACAACCATCCC
TTCAGACAGGATCAGAAGAACTTAGATCATTATATAATACAGTAGCAACCCTCTATTGTGTGCATCAAAG
GATAGAGATAAAAGACACCAAGGAAGCTTTAGACAAGATAGAGGAAGAGCAAAACAAAAGTAAGACCACC
GCACAGCAAGCGGCCGCTGATCTTCAGACCTGGAGGAGGAGATATGAGGGACAATTGGAGAAGTGAATTA
TATAAATATAAAGTAGTAAAAATTGAACCATTAGGAGTAGCACCCACCAAGGCAAAGAGAAGAGTGGTGC
AGAGAGAAAAAAGAGCAGTGGGAATAGGAGCTTTGTTCCTTGGGTTCTTGGGAGCAGCAGGAAGCACTAT
GGGCGCAGCGTCAATGACGCTGACGGTACAGGCCAGACAATTATTGTCTGGTATAGTGCAGCAGCAGAAC
AATTTGCTGAGGGCTATTGAGGCGCAACAGCATCTGTTGCAACTCACAGTCTGGGGCATCAAGCAGCTCC
AGGCAAGAATCCTGGCTGTGGAAAGATACCTAAAGGATCAACAGCTCCTGGGGATTTGGGGTTGCTCTGG
AAAACTCATTTGCACCACTGCTGTGCCTTGGAATGCTAGTTGGAGTAATAAATCTCTGGAACAGATTTGG
AATCACACGACCTGGATGGAGTGGGACAGAGAAATTAACAATTACACAAGCTTAATACACTCCTTAATTG
AAGAATCGCAAAACCAGCAAGAAAAGAATGAACAAGAATTATTGGAATTAGATAAATGGGCAAGTTTGTG
GAATTGGTTTAACATAACAAATTGGCTGTGGTATATAAAATTATTCATAATGATAGTAGGAGGCTTGGTA
GGTTTAAGAATAGTTTTTGCTGTACTTTCTATAGTGAATAGAGTTAGGCAGGGATATTCACCATTATCGT
TTCAGACCCACCTCCCAACCCCGAGGGGACCCGACAGGCCCGAAGGAATAGAAGAAGAAGGTGGAGAGAG
AGACAGAGACAGATCCATTCGATTAGTGAACGGATCTCGACGGTATCGGTTAACTTTTAAAAGAAAAGGG
GGGATTGGGGGGTACAGTGCAGGGGAAAGAATAGTAGACATAATAGCAACAGACATACAAACTAAAGAAT
TACAAAAACAAATTACAAAAATTCAAAATTTTATCGATCACGAGACTAGCCTCGAGAAGCTTGATTAACC
CGTGTCGGCTCCAGATCTGGCCTCCGCGCCGGGTTTTGGCGCCTCCCGCGGGCGCCCCCCTCCTCACGGC
GAGCGCTGCCACGTCAGACGAAGGGCGCAGCGAGCGTCCTGATCCTTCCGCCCGGACGCTCAGGACAGCG
GCCCGCTGCTCATAAGACTCGGCCTTAGAACCCCAGTATCAGCAGAAGGACATTTTAGGACGGGACTTGG
GTGACTCTAGGGCACTGGTTTTCTTTCCAGAGAGCGGAACAGGCGAGGAAAAGTAGTCCCTTCTCGGCGA
TTCTGCGGAGGGATCTCCGTGGGGCGGTGAACGCCGATGATTATATAAGGACGCGCCGGGTGTGGCACAG
CTAGTTCCGTCGCAGCCGGGATTTGGGTCGCGGTTCTTGTTTGTGGATCGCTGTGATCGTCACTTGGTGA
GTAGCGGGCTGCTGGGCTGGCCGGGGCTTTCGTGGCCGCCGGGCCGCTCGGTGGGACGGAAGCGTGTGGA
GAGACCGCCAAGGGCTGTAGTCTGGGTCCGCGAGCAAGGTTGCCCTGAACTGGGGGTTGGGGGGAGCGCA
GCAAAATGGCGGCTGTTCCCGAGTCTTGAATGGAAGACGCTTGTGAGGCGGGCTGTGAGGTCGTTGAAAC
AAGGTGGGGGGCATGGTGGGCGGCAAGAACCCAAGGTCTTGAGGCCTTCGCTAATGCGGGAAAGCTCTTA
TTCGGGTGAGATGGGCTGGGGCACCATCTGGGGACCCTGACGTGAAGTTTGTCACTGACTGGAGAACTCG
GTTTGTCGTCTGTTGCGGGGGCGGCAGTTATGGCGGTGCCGTTGGGCAGTGCACCCGTACCTTTGGGAGC
GCGCGCCCTCGTCGTGTCGTGACGTCACCCGTTCTGTTGGCTTATAATGCAGGGTGGGGCCACCTGCCGG
TAGGTGTGCGGTAGGCTTTTCTCCGTCGCAGGACGCAGGGTTCGGGCCTAGGGTAGGCTCTCCTGAATCG
ACAGGCGCCGGACCTCTGGTGAGGGGAGGGATAAGTGAGGCGTCAGTTTCTTTGGTCGGTTTTATGTACC
TATCTTCTTAAGTAGCTGAAGCTCCGGTTTTGAACTATGCGCTCGGGGTTGGCGAGTGTGTTTTGTGAAG
TTTTTTAGGCACCTTTTGAAATGTAATCATTTGGGTCAATATGTAATTTTCAGTGTTAGACTAGTAAATT
GTCCGCTAAATTCTGGCCGTTTTTGGCTTTTTTGTTAGACGAAGCTTGGGCTGCAGGTCGAGATCCACCG
GTGCTGGCTAGCGTTTAAACGGGCCCTCTAGAGCCACC
[651 nt withheld, positions 5919-6569]
GGATCCGGAGGAGGAGGAGGAGGAGTGAGCAAGGGCGAGGAGCTGATTAAGGAGAACATGCACATGAAGC
TGTACATGGAGGGCACCGTGAACAACCACCACTTCAAGTGCACATCCGAGGGCGAAGGCAAGCCCTACGA
GGGCACCCAGACCATGAGAATCAAGGTGGTCGAGGGCGGCCCTCTCCCCTTCGCCTTCGACATCCTGGCT
ACCAGCTTCATGTACGGCAGCAGCACCTTCATCAACCACACCCAGGGCATCCCCGACTTCTGGAAGCAGT
CCTTCCCTGAGGGCTTCACATGGGAGAGAGTCACCACATACGAAGACGGGGGCGTGCTGACCGCTACCCA
GGACACCAGCCTCCAGGACGGCTGCCTCATCTACAACGTCAAGATCAGAGGGGTGAACTTCCCATCCAAC
GGCCCTGTGATGAAGAAGAAAACACTCGGCTGGGAACCGAGCACCGAGAAACTGAAACCCGCTGACGGCG
GCCTGGAAGGCAGGGTCGACATGGCCCTGAAGCTCGTGGGCGGGGGCCACCTGATCTGCAACTTCAAGAC
CACATACAGATCCAAGAAACCCGCTAAGAACCTCAAGATGCCCGGCGTCTACTATGTGGACCGCAGACTG
GAAATCATCAAGGAGGCCGACAAAGAGACCTACTGGGAGCAGCACGAGGTGGCTGTGGCCAGATACTCCG
ACCTCCCTAGCAAACTGGGGCACAAACTTAATGGCATGGACGAGCTGTACAAGTAAACTCGACAATCAAC
CTCTGGATTACAAAATTTGTGAAAGATTGACTGGTATTCTTAACTATGTTGCTCCTTTTACGCTATGTGG
ATACGCTGCTTTAATGCCTTTGTATCATGCTATTGCTTCCCGTATGGCTTTCATTTTCTCCTCCTTGTAT
AAATCCTGGTTGCTGTCTCTTTATGAGGAGTTGTGGCCCGTTGTCAGGCAACGTGGCGTGGTGTGCACTG
TGTTTGCTGACGCAACCCCCACTGGTTGGGGCATTGCCACCACCTGTCAGCTCCTTTCCGGGACTTTCGC
TTTCCCCCTCCCTATTGCCACGGCGGAACTCATCGCCGCCTGCCTTGCCCGCTGCTGGACAGGGGCTCGG
CTGTTGGGCACTGACAATTCCGTGGTGTTGTCGGGGAAGCTGACGTCCTTTCCATGGCTGCTCGCCTGTG
TTGCCACCTGGATTCTGCGCGGGACGTCCTTCTGCTACGTCCCTTCGGCCCTCAATCCAGCGGACCTTCC
TTCCCGCGGCCTGCTGCCGGCTCTGCGGCCTCTTCCGCGTCTTCGCCTTCGCCCTCAGACGAGTCGGATC
TCCCTTTGGGCCGCCTCCCCGCCTGGAATTCGAGCTCGGTACCTTTAAGACCAATGACTTACAAGGCAGC
TGTAGATCTTAGCCACTTTTTAAAAGAAAAGGGGGGACTGGAAGGGCTAATTCACTCCCAACGAAGACAA
GATCTGCTTTTTGCTTGTACTGGGTCTCTCTGGTTAGACCAGATCTGAGCCTGGGAGCTCTCTGGCTAAC
TAGGGAACCCACTGCTTAAGCCTCAATAAAGCTTGCCTTGAGTGCTTCAAGTAGTGTGTGCCCGTCTGTT
GTGTGACTCTGGTAACTAGAGATCCCTCAGACCCTTTTAGTCAGTGTGGAAAATCTCTAGCAGTAGTAGT
TCATGTCATCTTATTATTCAGTATTTATAACTTGCAAAGAAATGAATATCAGAGAGTGAGAGGAACTTGT
TTATTGCAGCTTATAATGGTTACAAATAAAGCAATAGCATCACAAATTTCACAAATAAAGCATTTTTTTC
ACTGCATTCTAGTTGTGGTTTGTCCAAACTCATCAATGTATCTTATCATGTCTGGCTCTAGCTATCCCGC
CCCTAACTCCGCCCATCCCGCCCCTAACTCCGCCCAGTTCCGCCCATTCTCCGCCCCATGGCTGACTAAT
TTTTTTTATTTATGCAGAGGCCGAGGCCGCCTCGGCCTCTGAGCTATTCCAGAAGTAGTGAGGAGGCTTT
TTTGGAGGCCTAGGGACGTACCCAATTCGCCCTATAGTGAGTCGTATTACGCGCGCTCACTGGCCGTCGT
TTTACAACGTCGTGACTGGGAAAACCCTGGCGTTACCCAACTTAATCGCCTTGCAGCACATCCCCCTTTC
GCCAGCTGGCGTAATAGCGAAGAGGCCCGCACCGATCGCCCTTCCCAACAGTTGCGCAGCCTGAATGGCG
AATGGG
[124 nt withheld, positions 8816-8939]
C
[91 nt withheld, positions 8941-9031]
A
[49 nt withheld, positions 9033-9081]
CCTTTGACGTTGGAGTCCACGTTCTTT
[37 nt withheld, positions 9109-9145]
ACCCTATCTCGGTCTATTCTTTTGATTTATAAGGGATTTTGCCGATTTCGGCCTATTGGTTAAAAAATGA
GCTGATTTAACAAAAATTTAACGCGAATTTTAACAAAATATTAACGCTTACAATT
Features (pLannotate 1.2.2; 27 found; start..end, strand, type, name):
     27..131     +  promoter       AmpR promoter: bla
    132..992     +  CDS            AmpR: β-lactamase; bla; confers resistance to ampicillin, carbenicillin, and related antibiotics
   1163..1751    +  rep_origin     ori: high-copy-number ColE1/pMB1/pBR322/pUC origin of replication
   1934..2026    +  CDS            lacI (fragment): lac repressor; lacI; The lac repressor binds to the lac operator to inhibit transcription in E. coli. This inhibition can be relieved by adding lactose or isopropyl-β-D-thiogalactopyranoside (IPTG).
   2039..2060    +  protein_bind   CAP binding site: CAP binding activates transcription in the presence of cAMP. E. coli catabolite activator protein
   2075..2105    +  promoter       lac promoter: promoter for the E. coli lac operon
   2113..2129    +  protein_bind   lac operator: The lac repressor binds to the lac operator to inhibit transcription in E. coli. This inhibition can be relieved by adding lactose or isopropyl-β-D-thiogalactopyranoside (IPTG). lac repressor encoded by lacI
   2174..2192    +  promoter       T3 promoter: promoter for bacteriophage T3 RNA polymerase
   2293..2672    +  enhancer       CMV enhancer: human cytomegalovirus immediate early enhancer
   2673..2876    +  promoter       CMV promoter: human cytomegalovirus (CMV) immediate early promoter
   2891..3071    +  LTR            5' LTR (truncated): truncated 5' long terminal repeat (LTR) from HIV-1
   3118..3243    +  misc_feature   HIV-1 Ψ: packaging signal of human immunodeficiency virus type 1
   3227..3590    +  CDS            HIV-1 gag (fragment): gag protein from human immunodeficiency virus 1; gag
   3736..3969    +  misc_feature   RRE: The Rev response element (RRE) of HIV-1 allows for Rev-dependent mRNA export from the nucleus to the cytoplasm.
   4346..4446    +  CDS            Rev (fragment): human immunodeficiency virus 1 (HIV-1) Rev protein; rev; enhances nuclear export of unspliced and incompletely spliced viral mRNAs
   4465..4582    +  misc_feature   cPPT/CTS: central polypurine tract and central termination sequence of HIV-1
   4639..5850    +  promoter       UbC promoter: human ubiquitin C promoter
   5919..6569    +  CDS            RPL10A (sequence withheld): RL10A_HUMAN - Also known as NEDD6. Experimental evidence at protein level: Swiss-Prot protein existence level 1. Component of the large ribosomal subunit. From Homo sapiens (Human).
   6600..7322    +  CDS            TagRFP-T: photostable variant of TagRFP (Shaner et al., 2008)
   7333..7921    +  misc_feature   WPRE: woodchuck hepatitis virus posttranscriptional regulatory element
   7938..8006    +  CDS            nef (fragment): NEF_HV1Z2 - Experimental evidence at protein level: Swiss-Prot protein existence level 1. Extracellular Nef protein targets CD4(+) T-lymphocytes for apoptosis by interacting with CXCR4 surface receptors. From Human immunodeficiency virus type 1 group M subtype D (isolate Z2/CDC-Z34) (HIV-1).
   8008..8241    +  LTR            3' LTR (ΔU3): self-inactivating 3' long terminal repeat (LTR) from HIV-1
   8313..8434    +  polyA_signal   SV40 poly(A) signal: SV40 polyadenylation signal
   8474..8609    +  rep_origin     SV40 ori: SV40 origin of replication
   8630..8648    -  promoter       T7 promoter: promoter for bacteriophage T7 RNA polymerase
   8656..8811    +  CDS            lacZα (fragment): LacZα fragment of β-galactosidase; lacZ fragment
   8816..9244    +  rep_origin     f1 ori (sequence partly withheld): f1 bacteriophage origin of replication; arrow indicates direction of (+) strand synthesis
