[The description below was written by a language model from this plasmid's Addgene catalogue record and pLannotate feature annotations shown in this document.]
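Description:
p323-L10A-PATagRFP is a roughly 9.3 kb lentiviral transfer plasmid built on the p323 backbone. It expresses ribosomal protein L10A fused to a photoactivatable red fluorescent protein. In bacteria it is maintained through a high-copy ColE1/pUC-type origin and selected with ampicillin via the β-lactamase gene. An f1 origin, fragments of lac/lacZα sequence and flanking T3 and T7 promoters remain from the parental cloning vector.

The viral portion has a third-generation, self-inactivating layout. A CMV enhancer/promoter replaces the U3 region upstream of a truncated HIV-1 5' LTR to drive genomic RNA production in packaging cells. This is followed by the Ψ packaging signal with a partial gag sequence, the RRE for Rev-dependent nuclear export, and the cPPT/CTS element. The 3' LTR carries the ΔU3 deletion, so the integrated provirus lacks LTR promoter activity, and an SV40 polyadenylation signal and SV40 origin lie downstream.

Within this frame, the human ubiquitin C promoter drives the 651 bp L10A coding sequence, which was cloned between AgeI and BamHI. The catalogue lists it as rat Rpl10a, whereas the automated annotation matched it to the closely related human protein. It is joined at its C terminus to PATagRFP, which the annotation software labelled as the related variant TagRFP-T. A WPRE after the fusion enhances transcript expression.

The construct labels the large ribosomal subunit so that sparse photoactivation can reveal individual ribosomes. The record gives its purpose as a fluorescent reporter for single ribosome tracking, used alongside single-mRNA imaging to map sites of translation in live cells.
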