Addgene plasmid #74172: p323-L10A-PATagRFP
Purpose: Fluorescent reporter for single ribosome tracking
Depositing lab: Robert Singer. Depositing organization: Albert Einstein College of Medicine. Publication: Mapping translation 'hot-spots' in live cells by tracking single molecules of mRNA and ribosomes. Katz ZB, English BP, Lionnet T, Yoon YJ, Monnier N, Ovryn B, Bathe M, Singer RH. Elife. 2016 Jan 13;5. pii: e10415. doi: 10.7554/eLife.10415. PubMed 26760529.
Backbone
  Vector backbone: p323
  Backbone size w/o insert (bp): 8000
  Total vector size (bp): 9263
  Vector type: Lentiviral
Growth in bacteria
  Bacterial resistance: Ampicillin, 100 μg/mL
  Growth temperature: 37°C
  Growth strain: NEB Stable
  Copy number: Unknown
Gene/Insert
  Gene/Insert name: ribosomal protein L10A (alt names: rpL10A; L10A)
  Species: R. norvegicus (rat)
  Insert size (bp): 651
  Entrez Gene: Rpl10a
  Promoter: UbC
  Tag / fusion protein: PATagRFP (C terminal on insert)
  Cloning method: Restriction Enzyme; 5′ cloning site AgeI (not destroyed); 3′ cloning site BamHI (not destroyed)
  Sequencing primers: 5′ TGTACCTATCTTCTTAAGTA; 3′ CAT AAA GAG ACA GCA ACC AG
Terms and licenses: Academic/Nonprofit Terms; Industry Terms: Not Available to Industry
How to cite: p323-L10A-PATagRFP was a gift from Robert Singer (Addgene plasmid # 74172 ; http://n2t.net/addgene:74172 ; RRID:Addgene_74172)
