>Addgene plasmid #74172 | p323-L10A-PATagRFP | addgene partial sequence | sequence record 141280 | hUBCpro-F 5'-TGAAGCTCCGGTTTTGAACT-3'
AATGTAATCATTTGGGTCAATATGTAATTTTCAGTGTTAGACTAGTAAATTGTCCGCTAAATTCTGGCCG
TTTTTGGCTTTTTTGTTAGACGAAGCTTGGGCTGCAGGTCGAGATCCACCGGTGCTGGCTAGCGTTTAAA
CGGGCCCTCTAGAGCCACC
[651 nt withheld, positions 160-810]
GGATCCGGAGGAGGAGGAGGAG
