>Addgene plasmid #74172 | p323-L10A-PATagRFP | addgene partial sequence | sequence record 141281 | WPRE-R 5'-CATAGCGTAAAAGGAGCAACA-3'
AATTTTGTAATCCAGAGGTTGATTGTCGAGTTTACTTGTACAGCTCGTCCATGCCATTAAGTTTGTGCCC
CAGTTTGCTAGGGAGGTCGGAGTATCTGGCCACAGCCACCTCGTGCTGCTCCCAGTAGGTCTCTTTGTCG
GCCTCCTTGATGATTTCCAGTCTGCGGTCCACATAGTAGACGCCGGGCATCTTGAGGTTCTTAGCGGGTT
TCTTGGATCTGTATGTGGTCTTGAAGTTGCAGATCAGGTGGCCCCCGCCCACGAGCTTCAGGGCCATGTC
GACCCTGCCTTCCAGGCCGCCGTCAGCGGGTTTCAGTTTCTCGGTGCTCGGTTCCCAGCCGAGTGTTTTC
TTCTTCATCACAGGGCCGTTGGATGGGAAGTTCACCCCTCTGATCTTGACGTTGTAGATGAGGCAGCCGT
CCTGGAGGCTGGTGTCCTGGGTAGCGGTCAGCACGCCCCCGTCTTCGTATGTGGTGACTCTCTCCCATGT
GAAGCCCTCAGGGAAGGACTGCTTCCAGAAGTCGGGGATGCCCTGGGTGTGGTTGATGAAGGTGCTGCTG
CCGTACATGAAGCTGGTAGCCAGGATGTCGAAGGCGAAGGGGAGAGGGCCGCCCTCGACCACCTTGATTC
TCATGGTCTGGGTGCCCTCGTAGGGCTTGCCTTCGCCCTCGGATGTGCACTTGAAGTGGTGGTTGTTCAC
GGTGCCCTCCATGTACAGCTTCATGTGCATGTTCTCCTTAATCAGCTCCTCGCCCTTGCTCACTCCTCCT
CCTCCTCCTCCGGATCC
[84 nt withheld, positions 788-871]
